Addgene plasmid #156685: pD649-HAsp-VSTM2B-Fc(DAPA)-AviTag-6xHis
Purpose: Mammalian expression of cell-surface protein extracellular domain fused to Fc(DAPA)-Avi-6xHis. Protein is secreted from cells.
Depositing lab: Chris Garcia. Depositing organization: Stanford University. Publication: A Human IgSF Cell-Surface Interactome Reveals a Complex Network of Protein-Protein Interactions. Wojtowicz WM, Vielmetter J, Fernandes RA, Siepe DH, Eastman CL, Chisholm GB, Cox S, Klock H, Anderson PW, Rue SM, Miller JJ, Glaser SM, Bragstad ML, Vance J, Lam AW, Lesley SA, Zinn K, Garcia KC. Cell. 2020 Aug 20;182(4):1027-1043.e17. doi: 10.1016/j.cell.2020.07.025. PubMed 32822567.
Backbone
  Vector backbone: pD649
  Backbone size w/o insert (bp): 6106
  Vector type: Mammalian Expression
Growth in bacteria
  Bacterial resistance: Ampicillin, 100 μg/mL
  Growth temperature: 37°C
  Growth strain: DH5alpha
  Copy number: High Copy
Gene/Insert
  Gene/Insert name: VSTM2B (alt name: VTM2B)
  Species: H. sapiens (human)
  Insert size (bp): 705
  Mutation: Fc region of human IgG contains D265A and P329A mutations (DAPA)
  Entrez Gene: VSTM2B
  Promoter: CMV/SP6
  Tag / fusion protein: Fc(DAPA)-AviTag-6xHis (C terminal on backbone)
  Cloning method: Restriction Enzyme; 5′ cloning site GCGGCCGC (not destroyed); 3′ cloning site GGCGCGCC (not destroyed)
  Sequencing primers: 5′ ATTTAGGTGACACTATAG; 3′ CACGTACCAGTTGAACTTCACC
Resource information
  A portion of this plasmid was derived from a plasmid made by: synthesis by ThermoFisher
Terms and licenses: Academic/Nonprofit Terms; Industry Terms: Not Available to Industry
Depositor comments: Some plasmids in this collection may have an IS4-like element ISVsa5 family transposase upstream of the CMV promoter.
How to cite: pD649-HAsp-VSTM2B-Fc(DAPA)-AviTag-6xHis was a gift from Chris Garcia (Addgene plasmid # 156685 ; http://n2t.net/addgene:156685 ; RRID:Addgene_156685)
