[The description below was written by a language model from this plasmid's Addgene catalogue record and pLannotate feature annotations shown in this document.]
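Description:
pD649-HAsp-VSTM2B-Fc(DAPA)-AviTag-6xHis is a mammalian expression plasmid built on the pD649 backbone for secreted production of the extracellular domain of human VSTM2B (also called VTM2B), an immunoglobulin-superfamily cell-surface protein. It is maintained in E. coli through a high-copy ColE1/pUC-type origin and selected with ampicillin via the bla gene. The annotated sequence of 6,811 nt matches the stated backbone plus the 705 bp insert. A partial f1 origin and small remnants of KanR, lacZα and an rrnB terminator are also detected, and these appear to be backbone leftovers rather than functional parts.

Expression is driven by the CMV immediate-early enhancer and promoter, followed by a fragment of CMV intron A and an SP6 promoter, which could support in vitro transcription. The open reading frame begins with a leader peptide, "HAsp" in the name, which the annotation software matched partially to an immunoglobulin heavy chain signal sequence. This leader directs the product into the secretory pathway. The synthesized VSTM2B ectodomain sits between preserved NotI and AscI sites; the software's best match for it was the mouse orthologue, but the catalogue lists it as human. It is fused at its C terminus to a human IgG1 Fc carrying the D265A and P329A (DAPA) substitutions, generally used to reduce Fc effector binding. An AviTag for site-specific biotinylation and a 6xHis tag for affinity purification follow, though neither tag is separately annotated. A bGH polyadenylation signal ends the transcript.

A second cassette with SV40 and EM7 promoters, a puromycin N-acetyltransferase gene and an SV40 poly(A) signal offers puromycin selection in mammalian cells. The plasmid belongs to a collection made for screening extracellular protein–protein interactions among human IgSF proteins. The depositor notes that some members of the collection may carry an IS4-like transposase insertion upstream of the CMV promoter, but none is annotated in this sequence.
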