Features (pLannotate 1.2.2; 21 found; start..end, strand, type, name):
    119..143     -  CDS            KanR (fragment): aminoglycoside phosphotransferase; aph(3')-Ia; confers resistance to kanamycin
    254..842     +  rep_origin     ori: high-copy-number ColE1/pMB1/pBR322/pUC origin of replication
   1067..1084    +  terminator     rrnB T2 terminator (fragment): transcription terminator T2 from the E. coli rrnB gene
   1109..1128    -  CDS            lacZα (fragment): LacZα fragment of β-galactosidase; lacZ fragment
   1584..1600    +  protein_bind   lac operator: The lac repressor binds to the lac operator to inhibit transcription in E. coli. This inhibition can be relieved by adding lactose or isopropyl-β-D-thiogalactopyranoside (IPTG). lac repressor encoded by lacI
   1843..2146    +  enhancer       CMV enhancer: human cytomegalovirus immediate early enhancer
   2147..2350    +  promoter       CMV promoter: human cytomegalovirus (CMV) immediate early promoter
   2486..2529    +  intron         CMV intron (fragment): modified intron A from human cytomegalovirus
   2581..2599    +  promoter       SP6 promoter: promoter for bacteriophage SP6 RNA polymerase
   2603..2640    +  CDS            IgH signal sequence (fragment): signal sequence from the mouse immunoglobulin heavy chain variable region
   2728..3462    +  CDS            Vstm2b (fragment): VTM2B_MOUSE - Experimental evidence at transcript level: Swiss-Prot protein existence level 2. From Mus musculus (Mouse).
   3469..4146    +  CDS            IGHG1 (fragment): IGHG1_HUMAN - Experimental evidence at protein level: Swiss-Prot protein existence level 1. Constant region of immunoglobulin heavy chains. Immunoglobulins, also known as antibodies, are membrane-bound or secreted glycoproteins produced by B lymphocytes. In the recognition phase of humoral immunity, the membrane-bound immunoglobulins serve as receptors which, upon binding of a specific antigen, trigger the clonal expansion and differentiation of B lymphocytes into immunoglobulins- secreting plasma cells. Secreted immunoglobulins mediate the effector phase of humoral immunity, which results in
   4361..4472    +  polyA_signal   bGH poly(A) signal: bovine growth hormone polyadenylation signal
   4473..4581    +  rep_origin     f1 ori (fragment): f1 bacteriophage origin of replication; arrow indicates direction of (+) strand synthesis
   4595..4924    +  promoter       SV40 promoter: SV40 enhancer and early promoter
   4972..5019    +  promoter       EM7 promoter: synthetic bacterial promoter&nbsp
   5038..5637    +  CDS            PuroR (fragment): puromycin N-acetyltransferase; pac from Streptomyces; confers resistance to puromycin
   5647..5772    +  CDS            ble (fragment): BLE_KLEPN - Experimental evidence at protein level: Swiss-Prot protein existence level 1. Binding protein with a strong affinity to the bleomycin family of antibiotics. Binds to CL990; an antimitotic-antibiotic compound. From Klebsiella pneumoniae.
   5767..5888    +  polyA_signal   SV40 poly(A) signal: SV40 polyadenylation signal
   5941..6801    -  CDS            AmpR: β-lactamase; bla; confers resistance to ampicillin, carbenicillin, and related antibiotics
   6804..89      -  promoter       AmpR promoter (fragment) (across the origin): bla
>Addgene plasmid #156685 | pD649-HAsp-VSTM2B-Fc(DAPA)-AviTag-6xHis | depositor full sequence | sequence record 302479 | Full Sequence
TTTCAATATTATTGAAGCATTTATCAGGGTTATTGTCTCATGAGCGGATACATATTTGAATGTATTTAGA
AAAATAAACAAATAGGGGTCAGTGTTACAACCAATTAACCAATTCTGAACATTATCGCGAGCCCATTTAT
ACCTGAATATGGCTCATAACACCCCTTGCTCATGACCAAAATCCCTTAACGTGAGTTACGCGCGCGTCGT
TCCACTGAGCGTCAGACCCCGTAGAAAAGATCAAAGGATCTTCTTGAGATCCTTTTTTTCTGCGCGTAAT
CTGCTGCTTGCAAACAAAAAAACCACCGCTACCAGCGGTGGTTTGTTTGCCGGATCAAGAGCTACCAACT
CTTTTTCCGAAGGTAACTGGCTTCAGCAGAGCGCAGATACCAAATACTGTTCTTCTAGTGTAGCCGTAGT
TAGCCCACCACTTCAAGAACTCTGTAGCACCGCCTACATACCTCGCTCTGCTAATCCTGTTACCAGTGGC
TGCTGCCAGTGGCGATAAGTCGTGTCTTACCGGGTTGGACTCAAGACGATAGTTACCGGATAAGGCGCAG
CGGTCGGGCTGAACGGGGGGTTCGTGCACACAGCCCAGCTTGGAGCGAACGACCTACACCGAACTGAGAT
ACCTACAGCGTGAGCTATGAGAAAGCGCCACGCTTCCCGAAGGGAGAAAGGCGGACAGGTATCCGGTAAG
CGGCAGGGTCGGAACAGGAGAGCGCACGAGGGAGCTTCCAGGGGGAAACGCCTGGTATCTTTATAGTCCT
GTCGGGTTTCGCCACCTCTGACTTGAGCGTCGATTTTTGTGATGCTCGTCAGGGGGGCGGAGCCTATGGA
AAAACGCCAGCAACGCGGCCTTTTTACGGTTCCTGGCCTTTTGCTGGCCTTTTGCTCACATGTTCTTTCC
TGCGTTATCCCCTGATTCTGTGGATAACCGTATTACCGCCTTTGAGTGAGCTGATACCGCTCGCCGCAGC
CGAACGACCGAGCGCAGCGAGTCAGTGAGCGAGGAAGCGGAAGGCGAGAGTAGGGAACTGCCAGGCATCA
AACTAAGCAGAAGGCCCCTGACGGATGGCCTTTTTGCGTTTCTACAAACTCTTTCTGTGTTGTAAAACGA
CGGCCAGTCTTAAGCTCGGGCCCCCTGGGCGGTTCTGATAACGAGTAATCGTTAATCCGCAAATAACGTA
AAAACCCGCTTCGGCGGGTTTTTTTATGGGGGGAGTTTAGGGAAAGAGCATTTGTCAGAATATTTAAGGG
CGCCTGTCACTTTGCTTGATATATGAGAATTATTTAACCTTATAAATGAGAAAAAAGCAACGCACTTTAA
ATAAGATACGTTGCTTTTTCGATTGATGAACACCTATAATTAAACTATTCATCTATTATTTATGATTTTT
TGTATATACAATATTTCTAGTTTGTTAAAGAGAATTAAGAAAATAAATCTCGAAAATAATAAAGGGAAAA
TCAGTTTTTGATATCAAAATTATACATGTCAACGATAATACAAAATATAATACAAACTATAAGATGTTAT
CAGTATTTATTATCATTTAGAATAAATTTTGTGTCGCCCTTAATTGTGAGCGGATAACAATTACGAGCTT
CATGCACAGTGGCGTTGACTCAATATTGGCCATTAGCCATATTATTCATTGGTTATATAGCATAAATCAA
TATTGGCTATTGGCCATTGCATACGTTGTATCTATATCATAATATGTACATTTATATTGGCTCATGTCCA
ATATGACCGCCATGTTGGCATTGATTATTGACTAGTTATTAATAGTAATCAATTACGGGGTCATTAGTTC
ATAGCCCATATATGGAGTTCCGCGTTACATAACTTACGGTAAATGGCCCGCCTGGCTGACCGCCCAACGA
CCCCCGCCCATTGACGTCAATAATGACGTATGTTCCCATAGTAACGCCAATAGGGACTTTCCATTGACGT
CAATGGGTGGAGTATTTACGGTAAACTGCCCACTTGGCAGTACATCAAGTGTATCATATGCCAAGTACGC
CCCCTATTGACGTCAATGACGGTAAATGGCCCGCCTGGCATTATGCCCAGTACATGACCTTATGGGACTT
TCCTACTTGGCAGTACATCTACGTATTAGTCATCGCTATTACCATGGTGATGCGGTTTTGGCAGTACATC
AATGGGCGTGGATAGCGGTTTGACTCACGGGGATTTCCAAGTCTCCACCCCATTGACGTCAATGGGAGTT
TGTTTTGGCACCAAAATCAACGGGACTTTCCAAAATGTCGTAACAACTCCGCCCCATTGACGCAAATGGG
CGGTAGGCGTGTACGGTGGGAGGTCTATATAAGCAGAGCTCGTTTAGTGAACCGTCAGATCGCCTGGAGA
CGCCATCCACGCTGTTTTGACCTCCATAGAAGACACCGGGACCGATCCAGCCTCCGCGGCCGGGAACGGT
GCATTGGAACGCGGATTCCCCGTGCCAAGAGTGACGTAAGTACCGCCTATAGAGTCTATAGGCCCACCCC
CTTGGCTTCGTTAGAACGCGGCTACAATTAATACATAACCTTATGTATCATACACATACGATTTAGGTGA
CACTATAGAATAACATCCACTTTGCCTTTCTCTCCACAGGTGTCCACTCCCAGGTCCAACTGCACCTCGG
TTCTATCGAAAACGCGCCTGCTAGCGCCACCATGAAGACCATCATTGCCCTGAGCTACATCTTCTGCCTG
GTGTTCGCTGCGGCCGCCGCTTTTACAGAGGTGCCAAAGGATGTGACCGTCAGAGAGGGCGACGACATCG
AGATGCCTTGTGCCTTTAGAGCCAGCGGCGCCACAAGCTACAGCCTGGAAATTCAGTGGTGGTATCTGAA
AGAGCCTCCTAGAGAGCTGCTGCACGAACTGGCACTTTCTGTGCCTGGGGCCAGATCCAAAGTGACCAAC
AAGGACGCCACCAAGATCAGCACAGTCAGAGTGCAGGGCAACGATATCAGCCACAGACTGAGACTGTCTG
CCGTGCGACTGCAGGATGAGGGCGTGTACGAGTGCAGAGTGTCCGACTACAGCGACGACGACACACAAGA
ACACAAGGCCCAGGCCATGCTGCGGGTGTTGAGTAGATTCGCCCCTCCTAATATGCAGGCCGCCGAGGCC
GTGTCTCACATTCAAAGTTCTGGCCCTAGAAGGCACGGACCTGCCTCTGCCGCTAATGCTAACAATGCTG
GCGCTGCCTCCAGAACCACATCTGAGCCTGGAAGAGGCGACAAGAGCCCTCCTCCTGGATCTCCTCCTGC
CGCTATTGATCCTGCTGTGCCTGAAGCTGCTGCCGCCTCTGCTGCTCACACACCTACAACAACAGTGGCT
GCCGCTGCCGCCGCATCTTCTGCTTCTCCACCTTCTGGACAGGCCGTGCTGCTGAGACAGAGACATGGAA
GCGGAACCGGCAGAAGCTACACAGGCGCGCCGGGCGGCGACAAGACCCACACCTGCCCCCCCTGCCCAGC
TCCAGAACTGCTGGGAGGGCCTTCCGTGTTCCTGTTCCCCCCCAAGCCCAAGGACACCCTGATGATCAGC
AGGACCCCCGAGGTGACCTGCGTGGTGGTGGCCGTGTCCCACGAGGACCCAGAGGTGAAGTTCAACTGGT
ACGTGGACGGCGTGGAGGTGCACAACGCCAAGACCAAGCCCAGAGAGGAGCAGTACAACAGCACCTACAG
GGTGGTGTCCGTGCTGACCGTGCTGCACCAGGACTGGCTGAACGGCAAAGAATACAAGTGCAAAGTCTCC
AACAAGGCCCTGGCTGCCCCAATCGAAAAGACAATCAGCAAGGCCAAGGGCCAGCCACGGGAGCCCCAGG
TGTACACCCTGCCCCCCAGCCGGGAGGAGATGACCAAGAACCAGGTGTCCCTGACCTGTCTGGTGAAGGG
CTTCTACCCCAGCGATATCGCCGTGGAGTGGGAGAGCAACGGCCAGCCCGAGAACAACTACAAGACCACC
CCCCCAGTGCTGGACAGCGACGGCAGCTTCTTCCTGTACAGCAAGCTGACCGTGGACAAGTCCAGGTGGC
AGCAGGGCAACGTGTTCAGCTGCAGCGTGATGCACGAGGCCCTGCACAACCACTACACCCAGAAGTCCCT
GAGCCTGAGCCCCGGCGGCAGCGGTCTTAATGATATTTTCGAGGCTCAGAAGATTGAGTGGCATGAACAC
CACCACCATCACCACTAAGGCCGGCCTGTAGTCACTGGCACAACGCGTTACCCGGTAAGCCAATCGGGTA
TACACGGTCGTCATACTGCAGACAGGGTTCTTCTACTTTGCAAGATAGTCTTGAGTAGTAAAATAAATAG
ATAGAGAAAATCAGCCTCGACTGTGCCTTCTAGTTGCCAGCCATCTGTTGTTTGCCCCTCCCCCGTGCCT
TCCTTGACCCTGGAAGGTGCCACTCCCACTGTCCTTTCCTAATAAAATGAGGAAATTGCATCACAACACT
CAACCCTATCTCGGTCTATTCTTTTGATTTATAAGGGATTTTGCCGATTTCGGCCTATTGGTTAAAAAAT
GAGCTGATTTAACAAAAATTTAACGCGAATTAATTCTGTGGAATGTGTGTCAGTTAGGGTGTGGAAAGTC
CCCAGGCTCCCCAGCAGGCAGAAGTATGCAAAGCATGCATCTCAATTAGTCAGCAACCAGGTGTGGAAAG
TCCCCAGGCTCCCCAGCAGGCAGAAGTATGCAAAGCATGCATCTCAATTAGTCAGCAACCATAGTCCCGC
CCCTAACTCCGCCCATCCCGCCCCTAACTCCGCCCAGTTCCGCCCATTCTCCGCCCCATGGCTGACTAAT
TTTTTTTATTTATGCAGAGGCCGAGGCCGCCTCTGCCTCTGAGCTATTCCAGAAGTAGTGAGGAGGCTTT
TTTGGAGGCCTAGGCTTTTGCAAAAAGCTCCCGGGAGCTTGTATATCCATTTTCGGATCTGATCAGCACG
TGTTGACAATTAATCATCGGCATAGTATATCGGCATAGTATAATACGACAAGGTGAGGAACTAAACCATG
ACCGAGTACAAGCCCACGGTGCGCCTCGCCACCCGCGACGACGTCCCCAGGGCCGTACGCACCCTCGCCG
CCGCGTTCGCCGACTACCCCGCCACGCGCCACACCGTCGATCCGGACCGCCACATCGAGCGGGTCACCGA
GCTGCAAGAACTCTTCCTCACGCGCGTCGGGCTCGACATCGGCAAGGTGTGGGTCGCGGACGACGGCGCC
GCGGTGGCGGTCTGGACCACGCCGGAGAGCGTCGAAGCGGGGGCGGTGTTCGCCGAGATCGGCCCGCGCA
TGGCCGAGTTGAGCGGTTCCCGGCTGGCCGCGCAGCAACAGATGGAAGGCCTCCTGGCGCCGCACCGGCC
CAAGGAGCCCGCGTGGTTCCTGGCCACCGTCGGCGTCTCGCCCGACCACCAGGGCAAGGGTCTGGGCAGC
GCCGTCGTGCTCCCCGGAGTGGAGGCGGCCGAGCGCGCCGGGGTGCCCGCCTTCCTGGAGACATCCGCGC
CCCGCAACCTCCCCTTCTACGAGCGGCTCGGCTTCACCGTCACCGCCGACGTCGAGGTGCCCGAAGGACC
GCGCACCTGGTGCATGACCCGCAAGCCCGGTGCCTGACACGTGCTACGAGATTTCGATTCCACCGCCGCC
TTCTATGAAAGGTTGGGCTTCGGAATCGTTTTCCGGGACGCCGGCTGGATGATCCTCCAGCGCGGGGATC
TCATGCTGGAGTTCTTCGCCCACCCCAACTTGTTTATTGCAGCTTATAATGGTTACAAATAAAGCAATAG
CATCACAAATTTCACAAATAAAGCATTTTTTTCACTGCATTCTAGTTGTGGTTTGTCCAAACTCATCAAT
GTATCTTATCATGTCTGTATACCGTCGACCTCTAGCTAGAGCTTGGCGTAATCATGGTCATTACCAATGC
TTAATCAGTGAGGCACCTATCTCAGCGATCTGTCTATTTCGTTCATCCATAGTTGCCTGACTCCCCGTCG
TGTAGATAACTACGATACGGGAGGGCTTACCATCTGGCCCCAGCGCTGCGATGATACCGCGAGAACCACG
CTCACCGGCTCCGGATTTATCAGCAATAAACCAGCCAGCCGGAAGGGCCGAGCGCAGAAGTGGTCCTGCA
ACTTTATCCGCCTCCATCCAGTCTATTAATTGTTGCCGGGAAGCTAGAGTAAGTAGTTCGCCAGTTAATA
GTTTGCGCAACGTTGTTGCCATCGCTACAGGCATCGTGGTGTCACGCTCGTCGTTTGGTATGGCTTCATT
CAGCTCCGGTTCCCAACGATCAAGGCGAGTTACATGATCCCCCATGTTGTGCAAAAAAGCGGTTAGCTCC
TTCGGTCCTCCGATCGTTGTCAGAAGTAAGTTGGCCGCAGTGTTATCACTCATGGTTATGGCAGCACTGC
ATAATTCTCTTACTGTCATGCCATCCGTAAGATGCTTTTCTGTGACTGGTGAGTACTCAACCAAGTCATT
CTGAGAATAGTGTATGCGGCGACCGAGTTGCTCTTGCCCGGCGTCAATACGGGATAATACCGCGCCACAT
AGCAGAACTTTAAAAGTGCTCATCATTGGAAAACGTTCTTCGGGGCGAAAACTCTCAAGGATCTTACCGC
TGTTGAGATCCAGTTCGATGTAACCCACTCGTGCACCCAACTGATCTTCAGCATCTTTTACTTTCACCAG
CGTTTCTGGGTGAGCAAAAACAGGAAGGCAAAATGCCGCAAAAAAGGGAATAAGGGCGACACGGAAATGT
TGAATACTCATATTCTTCCTT
