>Addgene plasmid #156685 | pD649-HAsp-VSTM2B-Fc(DAPA)-AviTag-6xHis | depositor partial sequence | sequence record 302480 | insert (extracellular domain)
GCTTTTACAGAGGTGCCAAAGGATGTGACCGTCAGAGAGGGCGACGACATCGAGATGCCTTGTGCCTTTA
GAGCCAGCGGCGCCACAAGCTACAGCCTGGAAATTCAGTGGTGGTATCTGAAAGAGCCTCCTAGAGAGCT
GCTGCACGAACTGGCACTTTCTGTGCCTGGGGCCAGATCCAAAGTGACCAACAAGGACGCCACCAAGATC
AGCACAGTCAGAGTGCAGGGCAACGATATCAGCCACAGACTGAGACTGTCTGCCGTGCGACTGCAGGATG
AGGGCGTGTACGAGTGCAGAGTGTCCGACTACAGCGACGACGACACACAAGAACACAAGGCCCAGGCCAT
GCTGCGGGTGTTGAGTAGATTCGCCCCTCCTAATATGCAGGCCGCCGAGGCCGTGTCTCACATTCAAAGT
TCTGGCCCTAGAAGGCACGGACCTGCCTCTGCCGCTAATGCTAACAATGCTGGCGCTGCCTCCAGAACCA
CATCTGAGCCTGGAAGAGGCGACAAGAGCCCTCCTCCTGGATCTCCTCCTGCCGCTATTGATCCTGCTGT
GCCTGAAGCTGCTGCCGCCTCTGCTGCTCACACACCTACAACAACAGTGGCTGCCGCTGCCGCCGCATCT
TCTGCTTCTCCACCTTCTGGACAGGCCGTGCTGCTGAGACAGAGACATGGAAGCGGAACCGGCAGAAGCT
ACACA
